>Addgene plasmid #115065 | AT5G01950 X064_pECIA2 | addgene full sequence | sequence record 297043 | Addgene NGS Result
GTAAAACGACGGCCAGTGAATTAATTCGTTGCAGGACAGGATGTGGTGCCCGATGTGACTAGCTCTTTGC
TGCAGGCCGTCCTATCCTCTGGTTCCGATAAGAGACCCAGAACTCCGGCCCCCCACCGCCCACCGCCACC
CCCATACATATGTGGTACGCAAGTAAGAGTGCCTGCGCATGCCCCATGTGCCCCACCAAGAGCTTTGCAT
CCCATACAAGTCCCCAAAGTGGAGAACCGAACCAATTCTTCGCGGGCAGAACAAAAGCTTCTGCACACGT
CTCCACTCGAATTTGGAGCCGGCCGGCGTGTGCAAAAGAGGTGAATCGAACGAAAGACCCGTGTGTAAAG
CCGCGTTTCCAAAATGTATAAAACCGAGAGCATCTGGCCAATGTGCATCAGTTGTGGTCAGCAGCAAAAT
CAAGTGAATCATCTCAGTGCAACTAAAGGGGGGATCCGATCTCAATATGAAGTTATGCATATTACTGGCC
GTCGTGGCCTTTGTTGGCCTCTCGCTCGGGACCCACCCTTCAGAAGTCACTGCTTTACGATCTGTTAAAA
GAAGTCTACTTGACCCTAAAGATTATTTGAGAAACTGGAATAGAGGCGACCCTTGCAGATCAAATTGGAC
TGGAGTTATCTGCTTTAATGAGATTGGTACTGACGACTACCTGCATGTCCGAGAACTCCTGCTGATGAAT
ATGAATCTCTCCGGGACTTTGTCACCAGAGCTCCAAAAATTAGCTCATCTCGAAATATTAGATTTCATGT
GGAATAATATAAGTGGTTCAATTCCAAACGAGATAGGACAGATATCATCCCTGGTACTCTTGCTGCTGAA
TGGAAACAAACTTTCAGGGACTTTACCAAGCGAACTCGGGTATCTTTCGAACTTGAACAGGTTCCAGATA
GATGAGAATAACATCACAGGACCAATACCAAAGTCCTTTTCCAACTTGAAAAAAGTGAAACATCTTCACT
TCAACAATAATTCGTTGACCGGCCAGATTCCAGTTGAGCTTTCCAATCTTACTAACATCTTTCATGTGCT
GCTAGACAACAATAAATTATCTGGAAATCTTCCACCACAACTCTCTGCATTGCCAAACCTGCAAATCCTG
CAACTTGATAATAACAACTTCAGTGGATCCGATATCCCAGCTTCCTATGGAAACTTTTCGAATATTCTAA
AGCTGAGTCTTAGAAATTGTAGTTTGAAAGGGGCACTTCCTGATTTTAGCAAGATACGTCATCTCAAATA
CTTGGATCTTAGCTGGAATGAACTCACAGGACCTATACCTTCCTCTAATTTTTCTAAGGATGTGACAACC
ATTAATTTATCAAACAACATACTTAACGGATCCATCCCGCAGAGCTTCTCAGATCTCCCTTTACTTCAGA
TGCTATTGCTGAAAAACAATATGTTATCTGGATCTGTCCCTGATTCCCTTTGGAAGAATATCTCTTTTCC
GAAGAAAGCTAGACTTCTACTTGATCTTAGGAATAATTCTCTGTCACGTGTTCAAGGAGATCTAACTCCT
CCACAAAATGTCACTTTAAGGCTTGATGGCAATCTGATCTGCACTAATGGAAGCATATCAAACGCAAACC
TATTCTGTGAGTCCAAAGGCAAAGAGTGGATATCACTACCAAACAATTCAACCAATTCTGCACTGGACTG
TCCTCCTCTTGCCTGTCCCACTCCTGACTTCTACGAATACAGTCCAGCATCCCCATTACGATGCTTTTGT
GCAGCGCCTCTTAGAATTGGATATCGTCTCAAAAGTCCTAGTTTCTCATACTTCCCTCCATATATTGATC
AATTTGGCGAGTATGTTACCGATTTCCTTCAAATGGAACCATATCAACTCTGGATCGACTCATATCAATG
GGAGAAAGGGCCTCGTCTGAGGATGTATCTGAAACTTTTTCCGAAAGTTAATGAAACCTATACAAGAACA
TTTAACGAGAGTGAAGTTCTCAGAATCCGAGGCATATTCGCTTCATGGAGATTTCCTGGTAGTGACTTAT
TTGGCCCGTATGAACTGCTCAACTTCACTCTGCAGGGGCCTTATTCATATGTTAACTTCAACAGTCTGGA
GGTGCTGTTCCAGGGACCAGGGAGCGACAAAACTCACACATGCCCACCGTGCCCAGCACCTGAACTCCTG
GGGGGACCGTCAGTCTTCCTCTTCCCCCCAAAACCCAAGGACACCCTCATGATCTCCCGGACCCCTGAGG
TCACATGCGTGGTGGTGGACGTGAGCCACGAAGACCCTGAGGTCAAGTTCAACTGGTACGTGGACGGCGT
GGAGGTGCATAATGCCAAGACAAAGCCGCGGGAGGAGCAGTACAACAGCACGTACCGTGTGGTCAGCGTC
CTCACCGTCCTGCACCAGGACTGGCTGAATGGCAAGGAGTACAAGTGCAAGGTCTCCAACAAAGCCCTCC
CAGCCCCCATCGAGAAAACCATCTCCAAAGCCAAAGGGCAGCCCCGAGAACCACAGGTGTACACCCTGCC
CCCATCCCGGGAGGAGATGACCAAGAACCAGGTCAGCCTGACCTGCCTGGTCAAAGGCTTCTATCCCAGC
GACATCGCCGTGGAGTGGGAGAGCAATGGGCAGCCGGAGAACAACTACAAGACCACGCCTCCCGTGCTGG
ACTCCGACGGCTCCTTCTTCCTCTACAGCAAGCTCACCGTGGACAAGAGCAGGTGGCAGCAGGGGAACGT
CTTCTCATGCTCCGTGATGCATGAGGGTCTGCACAACCACTACACGCAGAAGAGCCTCTCCCTGTCTCCG
GGTAAATCTAGAGGGCCCTTCGAAGGTAAGCCTATCCCTAACCCTCTCCTCGGTCTCGATTCTACGCGTA
CCGGTCATCATCACCATCACCATTGAGTTTAAACCCGCTGATCAGCCTCGACTGTGCCTTCTAAGGCCTG
AGCTCGCTGATCAGCCTCGATCGAGGATCCAGACATGATAAGATACATTGATGAGTTTGGACAAACCACA
ACTAGAATGCAGTGAAAAAAATGCTTTATTTGTGAAATTTGTGATGCTATTGCTTTATTTGTAACCATTA
TAAGCTGCAATAAACAAGTTAACAACAACAATTGCATTCATTTTATGTTTCAGGTTCAGGGGGAGGTGTG
GGAGGTTTTTTAAAGCAAGTAAAACCTCTACAAATGTGGTATGGCTGATTATGATCAGTCGACCTGCAGG
CATGCAAGCTTGGCGTAATCATGGTCATAGCTGTTTCCTGTGTGAAATTGTTATCCGCTCACAATTCCAC
ACAACATACGAGCCGGAAGCATAAAGTGTAAAGCCTGGGGTGCCTAATGAGTGAGCTAACTCACATTAAT
TGCGTTGCGCTCACTGCCCGCTTTCCAGTCGGGAAACCTGTCGTGCCAGCTGCATTAATGAATCGGCCAA
CGCGCGGGGAGAGGCGGTTTGCGTATTGGGCGCTCTTCCGCTTCCTCGCTCACTGACTCGCTGCGCTCGG
TCGTTCGGCTGCGGCGAGCGGTATCAGCTCACTCAAAGGCGGTAATACGGTTATCCACAGAATCAGGGGA
TAACGCAGGAAAGAACATGTGAGCAAAAGGCCAGCAAAAGGCCAGGAACCGTAAAAAGGCCGCGTTGCTG
GCGTTTTTCCATAGGCTCCGCCCCCCTGACGAGCATCACAAAAATCGACGCTCAAGTCAGAGGTGGCGAA
ACCCGACAGGACTATAAAGATACCAGGCGTTTCCCCCTGGAAGCTCCCTCGTGCGCTCTCCTGTTCCGAC
CCTGCCGCTTACCGGATACCTGTCCGCCTTTCTCCCTTCGGGAAGCGTGGCGCTTTCTCATAGCTCACGC
TGTAGGTATCTCAGTTCGGTGTAGGTCGTTCGCTCCAAGCTGGGCTGTGTGCACGAACCCCCCGTTCAGC
CCGACCGCTGCGCCTTATCCGGTAACTATCGTCTTGAGTCCAACCCGGTAAGACACGACTTATCGCCACT
GGCAGCAGCCACTGGTAACAGGATTAGCAGAGCGAGGTATGTAGGCGGTGCTACAGAGTTCTTGAAGTGG
TGGCCTAACTACGGCTACACTAGAAGAACAGTATTTGGTATCTGCGCTCTGCTGAAGCCAGTTACCTTCG
GAAAAAGAGTTGGTAGCTCTTGATCCGGCAAACAAACCACCGCTGGTAGCGGTGGTTTTTTTGTTTGCAA
GCAGCAGATTACGCGCAGAAAAAAAGGATCTCAAGAAGATCCTTTGATCTTTTCTACGGGGTCTGACGCT
CAGTGGAACGAAAACTCACGTTAAGGGATTTTGGTCATGAGATTATCAAAAAGGATCTTCACCTAGATCC
TTTTAAATTAAAAATGAAGTTTTAAATCAATCTAAAGTATATATGAGTAAACTTGGTCTGACAGTTACCA
ATGCTTAATCAGTGAGGCACCTATCTCAGCGATCTGTCTATTTCGTTCATCCATAGTTGCCTGACTCCCC
GTCGTGTAGATAACTACGATACGGGAGGGCTTACCATCTGGCCCCAGTGCTGCAATGATACCGCGAGACC
CACGCTCACCGGCTCCAGATTTATCAGCAATAAACCAGCCAGCCGGAAGGGCCGAGCGCAGAAGTGGTCC
TGCAACTTTATCCGCCTCCATCCAGTCTATTAATTGTTGCCGGGAAGCTAGAGTAAGTAGTTCGCCAGTT
AATAGTTTGCGCAACGTTGTTGCCATTGCTACAGGCATCGTGGTGTCACGCTCGTCGTTTGGTATGGCTT
CATTCAGCTCCGGTTCCCAACGATCAAGGCGAGTTACATGATCCCCCATGTTGTGCAAAAAAGCGGTTAG
CTCCTTCGGTCCTCCGATCGTTGTCAGAAGTAAGTTGGCCGCAGTGTTATCACTCATGGTTATGGCAGCA
CTGCATAATTCTCTTACTGTCATGCCATCCGTAAGATGCTTTTCTGTGACTGGTGAGTACTCAACCAAGT
CATTCTGAGAATAGTGTATGCGGCGACCGAGTTGCTCTTGCCCGGCGTCAATACGGGATAATACCGCGCC
ACATAGCAGAACTTTAAAAGTGCTCATCATTGGAAAACGTTCTTCGGGGCGAAAACTCTCAAGGATCTTA
CCGCTGTTGAGATCCAGTTCGATGTAACCCACTCGTGCACCCAACTGATCTTCAGCATCTTTTACTTTCA
CCAGCGTTTCTGGGTGAGCAAAAACAGGAAGGCAAAATGCCGCAAAAAAGGGAATAAGGGCGACACGGAA
ATGTTGAATACTCATACTCTTCCTTTTTCAATATTATTGAAGCATTTATCAGGGTTATTGTCTCATGAGC
GGATACATATTTGAATGTATTTAGAAAAATAAACAAATAGGGGTTCCGCGCACATTTCCCCGAAAAGTGC
CACCTGACGTCTAAGAAACCATTATTATCATGACATTAACCTATAAAAATAGGCGTATCACGAGGCCCTT
TCGTCTCGCGCGTTTCGGTGATGACGGTGAAAACCTCTGACACATGCAGCTCCCGGAGACGGTCACAGCT
TGTCTGTAAGCGGATGCCGGGAGCAGACAAGCCCGTCAGGGCGCGTCAGCGGGTGTTGGCGGGTGTCGGG
GCTGGCTTAACTATGCGGCATCAGAGCAGATTGTACTGAGAGTGCACCATATGCGGTGTGAAATACCGCA
CAGATGCGTAAGGAGAAAATACCGCATCAGGCGCCATTCGCCATTCAGGCTGCGCAACTGTTGGGAAGGG
CGATCGGTGCGGGCCTCTTCGCTATTACGCCAGCTGGCGAAAGGGGGATGTGCTGCAAGGCGATTAAGTT
GGGTAACGCCAGGGTTTTCCCAGTCACGACGTT
Features (pLannotate 1.2.2; 18 found; start..end, strand, type, name):
     23..449     +  promoter       MT promoter: Drosophila metallothionein promoter
    467..520     +  sig_peptide    BiP signal sequence: Drosophila BiP signal sequence
    521..2062    +  CDS            Y1684_ARATH (fragment): Experimental evidence at protein level: Swiss-Prot protein existence level 1. From Arabidopsis thaliana (Mouse-ear cress).
   2126..2806    +  CDS            IGHG1 (fragment): IGHG1_HUMAN - Experimental evidence at protein level: Swiss-Prot protein existence level 1. Constant region of immunoglobulin heavy chains. Immunoglobulins, also known as antibodies, are membrane-bound or secreted glycoproteins produced by B lymphocytes. In the recognition phase of humoral immunity, the membrane-bound immunoglobulins serve as receptors which, upon binding of a specific antigen, trigger the clonal expansion and differentiation of B lymphocytes into immunoglobulins- secreting plasma cells. Secreted immunoglobulins mediate the effector phase of humoral immunity, which results in
   2825..2866    +  CDS            V5 tag: epitope tag from simian virus 5
   2966..3100    -  polyA_signal   SV40 poly(A) signal: SV40 polyadenylation signal
   3123..3207    -  CDS            large T antigen (fragment): large T antigen from SV40 (simian virus 40)
   3207..3231    +  misc_feature   MCS (fragment): pUC18/19 multiple cloning site
   3268..3284    -  protein_bind   lac operator: The lac repressor binds to the lac operator to inhibit transcription in E. coli. This inhibition can be relieved by adding lactose or isopropyl-β-D-thiogalactopyranoside (IPTG). lac repressor encoded by lacI
   3292..3322    -  promoter       lac promoter: promoter for the E. coli lac operon
   3337..3358    -  protein_bind   CAP binding site: CAP binding activates transcription in the presence of cAMP. E. coli catabolite activator protein
   3371..3463    -  CDS            lacI (fragment): lac repressor; lacI; The lac repressor binds to the lac operator to inhibit transcription in E. coli. This inhibition can be relieved by adding lactose or isopropyl-β-D-thiogalactopyranoside (IPTG).
   3646..4234    -  rep_origin     ori: high-copy-number ColE1/pMB1/pBR322/pUC origin of replication
   4405..5265    -  CDS            AmpR: β-lactamase; bla; confers resistance to ampicillin, carbenicillin, and related antibiotics
   5266..5370    -  promoter       AmpR promoter: bla
   5465..5500    +  CDS            rop (fragment): Rop protein, which maintains plasmids at low copy number; rop
   5602..5701    +  misc_feature   bom (fragment): basis of mobility region from pBR322
   5707..21      -  CDS            lacZα (fragment) (across the origin): LacZα fragment of β-galactosidase; lacZ fragment
