[The description below was written by a language model from this plasmid's Addgene catalogue record and pLannotate feature annotations shown in this document.]
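Description:
AT5G01950 X064_pECIA2 is an insect-cell expression plasmid built on the pECIA2 backbone. It produces the secreted extracellular domain of the Arabidopsis thaliana leucine-rich repeat receptor kinase AT5G01950 in Drosophila cell culture. It is propagated in E. coli as a high-copy plasmid through a ColE1/pUC-type origin and is selected with ampicillin via the β-lactamase gene. The remaining annotated bacterial elements are backbone remnants with no stated role in the construct's use. These include the lac promoter and operator, the CAP site, and fragments of lacI, lacZα, rop and bom. No selectable marker for insect cells is annotated.

Expression is driven by the Drosophila metallothionein promoter, which is induced by adding copper sulfate to the culture. Downstream, a Drosophila BiP signal sequence directs the product into the secretory pathway. It is followed in frame by the receptor ectodomain, which was inserted by ligation-independent cloning and is annotated as a fragment of an Arabidopsis protein. The ectodomain is fused at its C terminus to a human IgG1 Fc fragment and a V5 epitope tag. The record also lists a hexahistidine tag, although the feature table does not annotate it separately. An SV40 polyadenylation signal is annotated after the cassette, on the reverse strand.

The plasmid is the "bait" member of a pair and is meant to be used with the corresponding prey vector, AT5G01950 X064_pECIA14. Together they are used in extracellular interaction assays that test binding between receptor ectodomains, as part of a collection built to map the interaction network of Arabidopsis LRR receptor kinase extracellular domains. The Fc portion is commonly used for capture, while the V5 and His tags allow detection or purification.
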