Addgene plasmid #115065: AT5G01950 X064_pECIA2
Purpose: Bait vector AT5G01950 X064_pECIA2 should be used with prey vector AT5G01950 X064_pECIA14.
Depositing lab: Youssef Belkhadir. Depositing organization: Gregor Mendel Institute of Molecular Plant Biology. Publication: An extracellular network of Arabidopsis leucine-rich repeat receptor kinases. Smakowska-Luzan E, Mott GA, Parys K, Stegmann M, Howton TC, Layeghifard M, Neuhold J, Lehner A, Kong J, Grunwald K, Weinberger N, Satbhai SB, Mayer D, Busch W, Madalinski M, Stolt-Bergner P, Provart NJ, Mukhtar MS, Zipfel C, Desveaux D, Guttman DS, Belkhadir Y. Nature. 2018 Jan 18;553(7688):342-346. doi: 10.1038/nature25184. Epub 2018 Jan 10. PubMed 29320478.
Backbone
  Vector backbone: pECIA2
  Backbone manufacturer: Chris Garcia (Addgene plasmid # 47032)
  Vector type: Insect Expression
Growth in bacteria
  Bacterial resistance: Ampicillin, 100 μg/mL
  Growth temperature: 37°C
  Growth strain: DH5alpha
  Copy number: High Copy
Gene/Insert
  Gene/Insert name: AT5G01950
  Species: A. thaliana (mustard weed)
  Entrez Gene: AT5G01950 (a.k.a. AT5G01950, T20L15.220, T20L15_220)
  Promoter: Metallothionein (Copper-Inducible)
  Tag / fusion protein: Fc, V5 and hexahistidine tags (C terminal on backbone)
  Cloning method: Ligation Independent Cloning
Terms and licenses: Academic/Nonprofit Terms; Industry Terms: Not Available to Industry
Depositor comments: Plasmid for secreted expression in Drosophila cell culture by induction via CuSO4. Insert is an extracellular domain of indicated LRR-RK, C-terminally tagged with Fc, V5 and hexahistidine tags. Insert Protein Sequence: THPSEVTALRSVKRSLLDPKDYLRNWNRGDPCRSNWTGVICFNEIGTDDYLHVRELLLMNMNLSGTLSPELQKLAHLEILDFMWNNISGSIPNEIGQISSLVLLLLNGNKLSGTLPSELGYLSNLNRFQIDENNITGPIPKSFSNLKKVKHLHFNNNSLTGQIPVELSNLTNIFHVLLDNNKLSGNLPPQLSALPNLQILQLDNNNFSGSDIPASYGNFSNILKLSLRNCSLKGALPDFSKIRHLKYLDLSWNELTGPIPSSNFSKDVTTINLSNNILNGSIPQSFSDLPLLQMLLLKNNMLSGSVPDSLWKNISFPKKARLLLDLRNNSLSRVQGDLTPPQNVTLRLDGNLICTNGSISNANLFCESKGKEWISLPNNSTNSALDCPPLACPTPDFYEYSPASPLRCFCAAPLRIGYRLKSPSFSYFPPYIDQFGEYVTDFLQMEPYQLWIDSYQWEKGPRLRMYLKLFPKVNETYTRTFNESEVLRIRGIFASWRFPGSDLFGPYELLNFTLQGPYSYVNFNS
How to cite: AT5G01950 X064_pECIA2 was a gift from Youssef Belkhadir (Addgene plasmid # 115065 ; http://n2t.net/addgene:115065 ; RRID:Addgene_115065)
